>Addgene plasmid #187148 | pDEST_FLAG-HUWE1_UIM-mut | addgene full sequence | sequence record 370065 | Addgene NGS Result
CCATTCGCCATTCAGGCTGCGCAACTGTTGGGAAGGGCGATCGGTGCGGGCCTCTTCGCTATTACGCCAG
CTGGCGAAAGGGGGATGTGCTGCAAGGCGATTAAGTTGGGTAACGCCAGGGTTTTCCCAGTCACGACGTT
GTAAAACGACGGCCAGTGCCAAGCTGATCTATACATTGAATCAATATTGGCAATTAGCCATATTAGTCAT
TGGTTATATAGCATAAATCAATATTGGCTATTGGCCATTGCATACGTTGTATCTATATCATAATATGTAC
ATTTATATTGGCTCATGTCCAATATGACCGCCATGTTGACATTGATTATTGACTAGTTATTAATAGTAAT
CAATTACGGGGTCATTAGTTCATAGCCCATATATGGAGTTCCGCGTTACATAACTTACGGTAAATGGCCC
GCCTGGCTGACCGCCCAACGACCCCCGCCCATTGACGTCAATAATGACGTATGTTCCCATAGTAACGCCA
ATAGGGACTTTCCATTGACGTCAATGGGTGGAGTATTTACGGTAAACTGCCCACTTGGCAGTACATCAAG
TGTATCATATGCCAAGTCCGCCCCCTATTGACGTCAATGACGGTAAATGGCCCGCCTGGCATTATGCCCA
GTACATGACCTTACGGGACTTTCCTACTTGGCAGTACATCTACGTATTAGTCATCGCTATTACCATGGTG
ATGCGGTTTTGGCAGTACACCAATGGGCGTGGATAGCGGTTTGACTCACGGGGATTTCCAAGTCTCCACC
CCATTGACGTCAATGGGAGTTTGTTTTGGCACCAAAATCAACGGGACTTTCCAAAATGTCGTAATAACCC
CGCCCCGTTGACGCAAATGGGCGGTAGGCGTGTACGGTGGGAGGTCTATATAAGCAGAGCTCGTTTAGTG
AACCGTCAGAATTGATCTACCATGGACTACAAAGACGATGACGACAAGCTTGCGGCCGCGAATTCATCGA
TAGATCTGATATCAACAAGTTTGTACAAAAAAGCAGGCTTTAAAGGAACCAATTCAGTCGACATGAAAGT
AGACAGGACTAAACTGAAGAAGACACCTACTGAGGCTCCTGCAGACTGCAGAGCCTTAATAGACAAACTC
AAAGTTTGTAATGATGAGCAACTTCTCTTGGAACTGCAGCAGATCAAAACATGGAACATTGGAAAGTGCG
AGTTATATCACTGGGTGGACCTGTTGGACCGCTTCGATGGAATACTGGCAGATGCTGGACAGACAGTGGA
GAATATGTCATGGATGCTCGTATGTGATAGGCCAGAAAGAGAGCAACTGAAAATGCTTCTCTTGGCTGTG
TTGAACTTCACAGCCTTGCTCATTGAGTACAGCTTTTCCCGGCATCTGTACAGTTCCATAGAGCATTTGA
CAACTTTATTGGCTTCCTCTGATATGCAAGTGGTGCTGGCAGTCCTCAATCTCCTATATGTATTTAGCAA
AAGATCAAACTACATCACTCGTCTGGGATCTGACAAGAGGACCCCGCTGCTAACTCGGCTACAACATTTG
GCAGAGAGCTGGGGTGGAAAGGAGAATGGCTTTGGACTTGCAGAATGTTGCAGAGACTTGCATATGATGA
AATATCCACCCAGTGCAACTACACTACACTTTGAATTCTATGCAGATCCTGGGGCCGAGGTCAAAATTGA
GAAAAGGACAACTAGTAACACACTACATTATATTCACATAGAGCAACTTGACAAGATTTCAGAAAGCCCT
TCTGAAATCATGGAATCTCTTACCAAAATGTACAGCATTCCTAAGGATAAGCAGATGCTGTTATTTACAC
ACATACGACTGGCCCATGGCTTTTCTAATCACAGGAAGCGATTGCAGGCAGTTCAGGCCAGACTGCATGC
AATATCTATATTAGTGTATTCCAATGCCTTGCAGGAATCAGCAAACAGTATCTTGTATAATGGCTTGATA
GAGGAGTTAGTGGACGTGCTGCAAATAACGGATAAGCAGCTTATGGAGATTAAAGCAGCTTCTTTACGAA
CATTAACATCAATTGTCCACTTGGAGAGAACTCCCAAACTCAGCAGTATTATTGACTGTACTGGAACTGC
CTCCTACCATGGATTTTTGCCAGTGCTTGTAAGGAACTGTATCCAGGCCATGATTGATCCTTCCATGGAT
CCATACCCTCACCAGTTTGCCACTGCTCTCTTCTCTTTTTTATACCATCTGGCCAGCTACGATGCTGGTG
GTGAAGCCTTGGTCTCCTGTGGAATGATGGAAGCCTTATTGAAGGTCATAAAGTTTCTTGGCGATGAACA
GGACCAGATAACATTTGTCACCAGAGCCGTCAGAGTGGTTGACCTTATCACCAACCTGGATATGGCAGCT
TTTCAATCCCATAGTGGACTTTCTATCTTCATTTATAGACTTGAGCATGAAGTAGATCTGTGCCGAAAAG
AATGTCCGTTTGTGATCAAGCCAAAGATCCAGAGACCCAATACTACACAAGAAGGAGAGGAAATGGAAAC
TGATATGGATGGAGTCCAGTGTATTCCACAACGAGCAGCACTTCTGAAATCCATGTTGAATTTCCTCAAG
AAGGCCATCCAAGACCCTGCTTTCTCAGATGGCATACGACATGTGATGGATGGTTCTCTGCCTACCTCCC
TGAAACACATCATCAGCAATGCAGAATACTATGGCCCATCACTCTTCCTCCTAGCTACTGAAGTGGTGAC
TGTGTTTGTATTTCAAGAACCATCACTGCTCTCCTCACTCCAGGACAATGGATTGACAGATGTCATGCTG
CATGCACTGCTTATCAAAGATGTTCCTGCTACCCGTGAAGTCCTTGGCTCCCTCCCAAATGTATTCAGTG
CACTCTGTTTGAATGCCCGAGGTCTTCAGTCTTTTGTTCAGTGTCAGCCTTTTGAACGCCTCTTCAAAGT
TCTTCTGTCTCCAGATTACCTCCCAGCCATGCGGAGGAGGAGAAGTTCTGATCCCCTTGGGGATACTGCA
TCCAACCTGGGGAGTGCTGTCGATGAGCTCATGAGACATCAGCCCACCCTTAAAACAGATGCAACGACTG
CCATCATCAAGTTACTTGAAGAAATCTGTAATCTTGGAAGGGACCCCAAATACATCTGTCAGAAGCCATC
GATCCAGAAGGCAGATGGCACTGCCACTGCTCCTCCCCCAAGGTCTAATCATGCCGCAGAAGAAGCCTCT
AGTGAGGATGAGGAGGAAGAGGAAGTACAGGCCATGCAGAGCTTTAATTCTACCCAGCAAAATGAAACTG
AGCCTAATCAGCAGGTTGTTGGTACAGAGGAACGTATTCCTATTCCCCTCATGGATTACATCCTTAATGT
GATGAAATTTGTGGAATCTATTCTGAGCAACAATACAACAGATGACCACTGCCAGGAATTTGTGAATCAG
AAAGGACTGTTGCCTTTGGTTACCATTTTGGGTCTTCCCAATCTGCCCATTGACTTTCCCACATCTGCTG
CCTGTCAGGCTGTTGCAGGTGTCTGCAAATCCATATTGACACTGTCACATGAACCCAAAGTCCTTCAAGA
GGGTCTCCTTCAGTTGGACTCCATCCTCTCCTCCCTGGAGCCCTTACACCGCCCCATTGAATCCCCTGGG
GGCTCAGTGTTGTTGCGAGAACTGGCTTGCGCAGGCAATGTTGCTGATGCTACCCTCTCAGCCCAGGCCA
CACCTCTGCTGCATGCACTCACTGCTGCCCATGCCTACATCATGATGTTTGTTCATACTTGCAGAGTTGG
ACAGAGTGAAATTCGTTCCATCTCCGTAAACCAGTGGGGCTCTCAATTGGGTCTGAGTGTTTTGAGCAAG
CTGAGCCAGTTATACTGTTCCCTGGTGTGGGAAAGCACTGTCCTCCTCTCTCTGTGTACCCCAAACAGCC
TACCATCTGGGTGTGAATTTGGCCAGGCAGATATGCAGAAACTGGTTCCAAAGGATGAGAAGGCAGGTAC
GACCCAGGGCGGAAAAAGATCAGATGGGGAACAGGATGGAGCAGCTGGAAGTATGGATGCTTCTACCCAG
GGCTTATTAGAAGGCATTGGGCTAGATGGTGACACATTGGCTCCCATGGAGACAGATGAACCTACTGCTT
CAGACTCTAAGGGCAAATCTAAAATCACACCAGCAATGGCTGCCAGAATTAAGCAAATCAAGCCTTTGTT
ATCAGCTTCCTCCAGATTAGGCCGAGCACTTGCTGAGCTATTTGGACTTCTTGTTAAACTTTGTGTGGGA
TCTCCTGTCCGCCAGAGAAGGAGCCATCATGCTGCCAGCACCACTACAGCACCGACACCTGCCGCGCGAT
CAACAGCCTCAGCTCTCACTAAGCTCTTGACTAAGGGGTTATCTTGGCAGCCCCCACCATATACACCTAC
TCCCCGATTCAGGCTGACATTCTTCATCTGTTCAGTTGGTTTCACATCCCCAATGCTGTTTGATGAGAGG
AAGTATCCCTACCACCTCATGCTGCAAAAATTTCTCTGCTCCGGAGGCCACAATGCTCTTTTTGAAACTT
TCAACTGGGCTCTGTCCATGGGAGGTAAAGTTCCTGTTTCTGAGGGATTGGAACACTCAGACTTGCCTGA
TGGCACAGGAGAATTCCTAGATGCCTGGCTTATGCTGGTGGAGAAGATGGTGAATCCCACCACGGTGCTT
GAATCTCCACATTCGCTGCCTGCCAAATTGCCTGGAGGTGTCCAGAACTTTCCCCAGTTCAGTGCACTGC
GCTTCCTTGTGGTAACTCAGAAAGCAGCCTTTACTTGCATCAAAAACTTATGGAACCGGAAACCCCTGAA
GGTATATGGTGGACGAATGGCTGAATCGATGCTGGCCATTCTATGCCACATCCTCCGAGGAGAACCTGTG
ATTCGAGAGAGACTAAGCAAGGAGAAGGAGGGGTCTCGAGGAGAAGAGGATACAGGGCAAGAGGAAGGTG
GCTCCCGCCGGGAACCTCAAGTCAACCAGCAACAACTGCAACAGCTCATGGACATGGGCTTCACAAGGGA
ACATGCAATGGAGGCACTGTTGAACACCAGCACCATGGAGCAGGCCACAGAGTACCTTTTAACCCACCCT
CCTCCAATCATGGGAGGAGTTGTTCGGGATCTCAGCATGTCTGAAGAGGACCAGATGATGAGAGGCATTG
CTATGGCGCTGGGACAGGATATTCCAATGGATCAAAGGGCAGAGTCACCTGAGGAAGTTGCTTGCCGGAA
GGAGGAAGAGGAACGGAAAGCTCGGGAAAAGCAGGAGGAGGAAGAGGCTAAATGTCTAGAGAAGTTCCAG
GATGCTGACCCGTTGGAACAAGATGAGCTCCACACTTTCACAGATACTATGTTGCCAGGCTGCTTCCACC
TTCTTGATGAGCTGCCAGACACAGTATACCGTGTGTGTGACCTGATCATGACAGCAATCAAACGTAATGG
AGCAGATTATCGTGACATGATTCTGAAGCAAGTAGTCAATCAGGTGTGGGAAGCTGCTGATGTATTGATC
AAAGCTGCTCTTCCCCTGACAACAAGTGACACAAAAACCGTGTCAGAGTGGATAAGTCAGATGGCCACAC
TGCCCCAGGCCTCCAATTTGGCTACTAGAATCTTGCTTTTAACGCTACTTTTTGAGGAGTTGAAGCTACC
TTGTGCTTGGGTGGTTGAATCAAGTGGCATCCTTAATGTCCTAATCAAACTCTTGGAAGTGGTTCAGCCC
TGCCTCCAGGCAGCCAAGGAGCAGAAGGAAGTCCAGACCCCAAAGTGGATCACACCAGTGTTGCTCCTGA
TTGATTTCTATGAAAAGACAGCCATCTCCTCAAAAAGGAGAGCCCAGATGACTAAGTACCTGCAATCCAA
CAGCAACAACTGGCGCTGGTTTGATGATCGCTCTGGGCGTTGGTGTAGTTACAGTGCAAGCAACAATAGC
ACTATTGATTCTGCCTGGAAATCTGGAGAGACAAGCGTGCGATTCACTGCAGGCCGAAGAAGATACACGG
TCCAATTCACTACAATGGTGCAGGTTAATGAGGAAACAGGGAACCGACGCCCTGTGATGCTGACTCTCCT
CAGGGTACCTCGGCTGAATAAAAATTCAAAAAACAGCAATGGACAGGAACTAGAGAAGACGCTGGAAGAA
AGCAAAGAAATGGATATCAAACGTAAAGAAAATAAAGGCAATGATACCCCTTTGGCCCTAGAGAGTACAA
ACACTGAAAAGGAGACAAGCCTGGAGGAAACAAAAATCGGGGAGATCCTGATCCAGGGCTTGACAGAAGA
TATGGTGACTGTTTTAATCCGGGCCTGCGTGAGCATGCTGGGAGTCCCTGTGGACCCAGATACTTTGCAT
GCCACCCTTCGTCTCTGTCTGAGGCTCACCCGGGACCACAAATATGCCATGATGTTTGCAGAACTGAAGA
GTACCCGCATGATCTTGAATTTGACCCAGAGCTCAGGCTTCAATGGGTTTACTCCCCTGGTCACCCTTCT
CTTAAGACACATCATTGAGGACCCCTGTACCCTTCGTCATACCATGGAAAAGGTTGTTCGCTCAGCAGCT
ACAAGTGGAGCTGGTAGCACTACCTCTGGTGTTGTGTCTGGCAGCCTCGGCTCTCGGGAGATCAACTACA
TCCTTCGTGTCCTTGGGCCAGCCGCATGCCGCAATCCAGACATATTCACAGAAGTGGCCAACTGCTGTAT
CCGCATCGCCCTTCCTGCCCCTCGAGGCTCAGGAACTGCTTCAGATGATGAATTTGAGAATCTTAGAATT
AAAGGCCCTAATGCTGTACAGCTGGTGAAGACCACCCCTTTGAAGCCCTCACCTCTGCCTGTCATCCCTG
ATACTATCAAGGAAGTGATCTATGATATGCTGAATGCTCTGGCTGCATACCATGCTCCAGAGGAAGCCGA
TAAATCTGATCCTAAACCTGGGGTTATGACCCAAGAGGTTGGCCAGCTCCTGCAAGACATGGGTGATGAT
GTATACCAGCAGTACCGGTCACTTACGCGTCAGAGCAGTGACTTTGATACGCAGTCAGGTTTTTCCATTA
ATAGTCAGGTCTTTGCTGCAGATGGTGCCTCCACTGAGACTTCCGCATCTGGGACCTCCCAAGGAGAGGC
TTCAACTCCAGAGGAGTCTCGAGATGGGAAGAAAGATAAAGAAGGGGACCGGGCCTCTGAGGAAGGCAAA
CAGAAAGGCAAGGGCAGCAAACCTTTAATGCCTACCTCCACTATCCTTCGTCTTCTGGCAGAGTTGGTGA
GGTCCTATGTTGGTATTGCTACCCTGATTGCCAACTACAGCTACACTGTGGGCCAGTCTGAACTGATCAA
AGAGGACTGCAGTGTGCTAGCTTTTGTTCTGGACCACCTGCTCCCACATACCCAGAATGCAGAAGACAAG
GACACCCCTGCCTTGGCCCGCCTGTTCCTCGCAAGCCTGGCTGCTGCAGGGAGTGGCACAGATGCCCAGG
TGGCCCTAGTGAATGAAGTAAAAGCAGCCCTTGGACGGGCACTGGCTATGGCTGAGAGTACAGAGAAACA
TGCCAGGCTTCAGGCAGTGATGTGTATCATCAGTACTATCATGGAGTCCTGCCCCTCCACCTCCAGCTTC
TACAGCAGTGCCACAGCGAAGACCCAGCACAATGGCATGAACAACATCATTCGGCTTTTCCTGAAGAAGG
GACTGGTTAATGACCTGGCCAGAGTACCTCACAGCTTAGACCTGTCCAGTCCCAACATGGCCAACACAGT
CAATGCTGCTCTGAAGCCTTTGGAAACACTTTCCCGGATTGTGAACCAGCCCAGTAGCCTTTTTGGCAGC
AAGAGTGCTTCTAGCAAGAACAAGTCTGAGCAGGATGCCCAAGGAGCCTCTCAAGATTCCAGTAGCAACC
AGCAGGACCCAGGCGAGCCTGGGGAAGCAGAAGTGCAGGAGGAGGATCATGATGTCACTCAGACAGAGGT
GGCAGATGGGGATATCATGGATGGGGAGGCTGAAACCGACTCAGTGGTGATTGCTGGGCAGCCTGAGGTG
CTCAGTTCACAAGAGATGCAGGTTGAGAATGAGCTGGAGGACCTGATAGATGAGTTGCTTGAGAGGGATG
GCGGATCTGGGAACAGTACAATTATAGTGAGCAGAAGTGGAGAGGATGAATCACAAGAGGACGTGCTGAT
GGATGAAGCTCCTTCCAACCTCAGCCAAGCTTCCACCTTGCAGGCCAACCGAGAAGATTCCATGAATATC
CTGGACCCTGAGGATGAGGAGGAGCACACTCAGGAAGAGGACAGCAGTGGCAGTAACGAGGATGAGGATG
ATAGTCAGGATGAAGAGGAGGAGGAGGAGGAAGATGAGGAAGATGATCAGGAGGATGATGAAGGTGAAGA
GGGAGATGAAGACGATGACGACGATGGCTCTGAGATGGAATTGGATGAGGATTATCCTGATATGAACGCT
TCTCCCTTGGTCCGATTTGAGCGCTTTGACCGGGAGGATGATCTCATCATTGAGTTTGACAACATGTTCT
CCAGTGCTACAGACATCCCCCCATCCCCAGGAAATATCCCTACCACCCATCCACTGATGGTGCGCCATGC
AGACCACAGTTCTCTGACACTGGGCAGTGGCTCTTCAACAACTCGTCTCACCCAGGGCATCGGGCGCAGT
CAGAGGACCCTAAGGCAGCTGACGGCCAATACTGGCCACACCATTCATGTTCACTACCCTGGGAATCGCC
AGCCCAACCCTCCTCTTATACTGCAGAGGTTGCTTGGTCCCTCAGCTGCTGCTGACATCCTTCAGCTGAG
CAGCAGCCTTCCCCTACAAAGCCGGGGTCGGGCCCGCCTCCTGGTAGGCAACGATGACGTCCACATCATC
GCCCGTTCTGATGATGAGCTGCTGGATGACTTTTTCCATGATCAGAGCACAGCTACCAGCCAAGCAGGAA
CCCTGTCCAGCATCCCCACAGCCCTGACCCGCTGGACAGAAGAATGCAAAGTTCTCGATGCTGAGAGCAT
GCATGACTGTGTTTCAGTGGTTAAAGTGTCCATTGTCAATCACCTGGAATTCCTGAGGGATGAGGAGCTG
GAAGAAAGGCGAGAGAAGCGCAGGAAACAACTGGCTGAGGAAGAAACAAAGATAACTGATAAAGGCAAAG
AAGATAAGGAGAACAGGGATCAGAGTGCACAGTGTACTGCATCTAAGTCAAATGACTCCACTGAACAGAA
TCTCTCAGATGGGACGCCTATGCCTGACAGCTACCCAACAACCCCATCTTCAACTGATGCAGCTACATCT
GAGTCCAAGGAGACCCTTGGCACTCTGCAATCCTCACAACAGCAACCAACACTCCCAACCCCACCAGCTT
TGGGAGAGGTTCCTCAGGAGCTGCAGTCTCCAGCTGGAGAAGGGGGCAGCTCTACACAGCTATTGATGCC
TGTAGAGCCAGAGGAATTGGGTCCCACAAGGCCAAGTGGGGAAGCAGAAACAACTCAGATGGAGTTATCC
CCAGCTCCCACTATAACCTCACTTTCCCCAGAGAGAGCTGAGGATTCTGATGCACTGACGGCTGTCAGCA
GTCAGCTAGAAGGCTCTCCTATGGATACAAGCAGCCTGGCTTCCTGTACCTTAGAGGAGGCTGTGGGTGA
CACTTCAGCAGCTGGCAGTTCTGAGCAGCCCAGAGCAGGCAGCTCCACTCCTGGGGATGCCCCACCAGCT
GTGGCGGAAGTGCAAGGCAGGAGTGATGGGTCAGGGGAATCTGCCCAGCCACCTGAGGACAGCTCCCCAC
CTGCATCCTCTGAGAGCTCTTCCACCAGAGATTCTGCCGTGGCCATTTCTGGCGCCGATTCCCGAGGAAT
CCTAGAAGAGCCGTTGCCTTCAACAAGCAGTGAAGAAGAAGATCCCCTTGCGGGTATCAGTCTCCCTGAA
GGTGTGGACCCCTCTTTTCTGGCTGCCCTGCCTGATGACATCCGTCGGGAAGTTCTACAGAACCAGCTAG
GCATTCGTCCACCAACCCGGACTGCCCCCTCCACAAATAGCTCAGCGCCTGCAGTGGTGGGGAATCCTGG
TGTGACTGAGGTGAGTCCCGAGTTTCTTGCGGCACTGCCACCCGCGATCCAAGAGGAAGTACTGGCACAG
CAGAGAGCTGAGCAGCAGCGACGAGAACTAGCACAGAATGCCAGCTCAGACACCCCTATGGACCCTGTGA
CCTTCATCCAGACTCTGCCCTCAGACCTGCGCCGTAGTGTCCTAGAGGATATGGAGGACAGTGTGTTAGC
TGTGATGCCACCTGACATTGCAGCTGAGGCTCAAGCCCTGAGACGAGAGCAAGAAGCCCGGCAGCGACAG
CTCATGCATGAGCGTCTGTTTGGGCACAGTAGCACCTCCGCACTCTCTGCTATTCTCCGAAGCCCGGCTT
TCACCAGTCGCTTAAGTGGCAACCGTGGGGTCCAGTATACTCGCCTTGCTGTGCAGAGAGGTGGCACCTT
CCAGATGGGGGGTAGCAGCAGCCATAACAGGCCTTCTGGCAGTAATGTAGATACTCTCCTCCGCCTCCGA
GGACGGCTCCTTCTGGACCACGAAGCCCTTTCTTGTCTCTTGGTCCTACTTTTTGTGGATGAGCCAAAGC
TCAATACTAGCCGTCTACACCGAGTACTGAGAAATCTCTGCTACCATGCCCAGACCCGCCACTGGGTCAT
CCGCAGTCTGCTCTCCATCTTGCAGCGCAGCAGTGAGAGTGAGCTATGCATTGAAACACCCAAACTCACT
ACAAGTGAGGAAAAGGGCAAAAAGTCGAGCAAGAGCTGTGGGTCAAGTAGCCATGAGAACCGTCCCCTGG
ACCTGCTACACAAGATGGAGTCAAAGAGCTCCAACCAGCTTTCCTGGCTCTCAGTATCCATGGATGCAGC
CCTAGGCTGCAGGACTAATATATTTCAGATCCAGCGTTCAGGGGGGCGTAAACATACCGAGAAGCATGCA
AGCGGTGGCTCCACCGTCCACATCCATCCCCAAGCTGCTCCTGTTGTCTGCAGACACGTTTTGGATACAC
TCATTCAATTGGCCAAGGTATTTCCCAGCCACTTCACACAGCAGCGGACCAAAGAAACAAACTGTGAGAG
TGATCGGGAAAGGGGCAATAAGGCCTGTAGCCCATGCTCCTCACAGTCCTCCAGCAGTGGCATTTGCACA
GACTTCTGGGACTTATTGGTAAAACTGGACAACATGAATGTCAGCCGGAAAGGCAAGAACTCCGTGAAGT
CAGTGCCAGTGAGCGCTGGCGGTGAGGGGGAAACCTCTCCATACAGCCTCGAGGCCTCTCCACTGGGGCA
GCTCATGAACATGTTGTCACACCCAGTCATCCGCCGGAGCTCTCTCTTAACTGAGAAACTCCTCAGACTC
CTTTCTCTCATCTCAATTGCTCTCCCAGAAAACAAGGTGTCAGAAGCACAGGCTAATTCTGGCAGCGGTG
CTTCCTCCACCACCACTGCCACCTCAACCACATCTACCACCACCACCACTGCCGCCTCCACCACGCCCAC
ACCCCCTACTGCACCCACCCCTGTCACTTCTGCTCCAGCCCTGGTTGCTGCCACGGCTATTTCCACCATT
GTCGTAGCTGCTTCGACCACAGTGACTACCCCCACGACTGCTACCACTACTGTTTCAATTTCTCCCACTA
CTAAGGGCAGCAAATCTCCAGCGAAGGTGAGTGATGGGGGCAGCAGCAGTACAGACTTTAAGATGGTGTC
CTCTGGCCTCACTGAAAACCAGCTACAGCTCTCTGTAGAGGTGTTGACATCCCACTCTTGTTCTGAGGAA
GGCTTAGAGGATGCAGCCAACGTACTACTGCAGCTCTCCCGGGGGGACTCTGGGACCCGGGACACTGTTC
TCAAGCTGCTACTGAATGGAGCCCGCCATCTGGGTTATACCCTTTGTAAACAAATAGGTACCCTGCTGGC
CGAGCTGCGGGAATACAACCTCGAGCAGCAGCGGCGAGCCCAATGTGAAACCCTCTCTCCTGATGGCCTG
CCTGAGGAGCAGCCACAGACCACCAAGCTGAAGGGCAAAATGCAGAGCAGGTTTGACATGGCTGAGAATG
TGGTAATTGTGGCATCTCAGAAGCGACCTTTGGGTGGCCGGGAGCTCCAGCTGCCTTCTATGTCCATGTT
GACATCCAAGACATCTACCCAGAAGTTCTTCTTGAGGGTACTACAGGTCATCATCCAGCTCCGGGACGAC
ACGCGCCGGGCTAACAAGAAAGCCAAGCAGACAGGCAGGCTAGGTTCCTCCGGTTTAGGCTCAGCTAGCA
GCATCCAGGCAGCTGTTCGGCAGCTGGAGGCTGAGGCTGATGCCATTATACAAATGGTACGTGAGGGTCA
AAGGGCGCGGAGACAGCAACAAGCAGCAACGTCGGAGTCTAGCCAGTCAGAGGCGTCTGTCCGGAGGGAG
GAATCACCCATGGATGTGGACCAGCCATCTCCCAGTGCTCAAGATACTCAATCCATTGCCTCCGATGGAA
CCCCACAGGGGGAGAAGGAAAAGGAAGAAAGACCACCTGAGTTACCCCTGCTCAGCGAGCAGCTGAGTTT
GGACGAGCTGTGGGACATGCTTGGGGAGTGTCTAAAGGAACTAGAGGAATCCCATGACCAGCATGCGGTG
CTAGTGCTACAGCCTGCTGTCGAGGCCTTCTTTCTGGTCCATGCCACAGAGCGGGAGAGCAAGCCTCCTG
TCCGAGACACCCGTGAGAGCCAGCTGGCACACATCAAGGACGAGCCTCCTCCACTCTCCCCTGCCCCCTT
AACCCCAGCCACGCCTTCCTCCCTTGACCCATTCTTCTCCCGGGAGCCCTCATCTATGCACATCTCCTCA
AGCCTGCCCCCTGACACACAGAAGTTCCTTCGCTTTGCAGAGACTCACCGCACTGTGTTAAACCAGATCC
TACGGCAGTCCACGACCCACCTTGCTGATGGGCCTTTTGCTGTCCTGGTAGACTACATTCGTGTCCTCGA
CTTTGATGTCAAGCGCAAATATTTCCGCCAAGAGCTGGAGCGTTTAGATGAGGGGCTCCGGAAAGAAGAC
ATGGCTGTGCATGTCCGTCGTGACCATGTGTTTGAAGACTCCTATCGTGAGCTGCATCGCAAATCCCCCG
AAGAAATGAAGAATCGATTGTATATAGTATTTGAAGGAGAAGAAGGGCAGGATGCTGGCGGGCTCCTGCG
GGAGTGGTATATGATCATCTCTCGAGAGATGTTTAACCCTATGTATGCCTTGTTCCGTACCTCACCTGGT
GATCGAGTCACCTACACCATCAATCCATCTTCCCACTGCAACCCCAACCATCTGTCCTATTTTAAATTTG
TCGGACGCATTGTGGCCAAAGCTGTATATGACAACCGTCTTCTGGAGTGCTACTTTACTCGATCCTTTTA
CAAACACATCTTGGGCAAGTCAGTCAGATATACAGATATGGAGAGTGAAGATTACCACTTCTACCAAGGT
CTGGTTTATCTGCTGGAAAATGATGTCTCCACACTAGGCTATGACCTCACCTTCAGCACTGAGGTCCAAG
AGTTTGGAGTTTGTGAAGTTCGTGACCTCAAACCCAATGGGGCCAACATCTTGGTAACAGAGGAGAATAA
GAAGGAGTATGTACACCTGGTATGCCAGATGAGAATGACAGGAGCCATCCGCAAGCAGTTGGCGGCTTTC
TTAGAAGGCTTCTATGAGATCATTCCAAAGCGCCTCATTTCCATCTTCACTGAGCAGGAGTTAGAGCTGC
TTATATCAGGACTGCCCACCATTGACATCGATGATCTGAAATCCAACACTGAATACCACAAGTACCAGTC
CAACTCTATTCAGATCCAGTGGTTCTGGAGAGCATTGCGTTCTTTCGATCAAGCTGACCGTGCCAAGTTC
CTCCAGTTTGTCACGGGTACTTCCAAGGTACCCCTGCAAGGCTTTGCTGCCCTCGAAGGCATGAATGGCA
TTCAGAAGTTTCAGATCCATCGAGATGATAGGTCCACAGATCGCCTGCCTTCAGCTCACACATGTTTTAA
TCAGCTGGATCTGCCTGCCTATGAGAGCTTTGAGAAGCTCCGCCACATGCTACTGTTGGCTATCCAGGAG
TGCTCTGAAGGCTTTGGGCTGGCCTAATAAGCGGCCGCGACCCAGCTTTCTTGTACAAAGTGGTTGATAT
CGGTACCAGTCGACTCTAGAGGATCCCGGGTGGCATCCCTGTGACCCCTCCCCAGTGCCTCTCCTGGCCC
TGGAAGTTGCCACTCCAGTGCCCACCAGCCTTGTCCTAATAAAATTAAGTTGCATCATTTTGTCTGACTA
GGTGTCCTTCTATAATATTATGGGGTGGAGGGGGGTGGTATGGAGCAAGGGGCAAGTTGGGAAGACAACC
TGTAGGGCCTGCGGGGTCTATTGGGAACCAAGCTGGAGTGCAGTGGCACAATCTTGGCTCACTGCAATCT
CCGCCTCCTGGGTTCAAGCGATTCTCCTGCCTCAGCCTCCCGAGTTGTTGGGATTCCAGGCATGCATGAC
CAGGCTCAGCTAATTTTTGTTTTTTTGGTAGAGACGGGGTTTCACCATATTGGCCAGGCTGGTCTCCAAC
TCCTAATCTCAGGTGATCTACCCACCTTGGCCTCCCAAATTGCTGGGATTACAGGCGTGAACCACTGCTC
CCTTCCCTGTCCTTCTGATTTTAAAATAACTATACCAGCAGGAGGACGTCCAGACACAGCATAGGCTACC
TGGCCATGCCCAACCGGTGGGACATTTGAGTTGCTTGCTTGGCACTGTCCTCTCATGCGTTGGGTCCACT
CAGTAGATGCCTGTTGAATTGGGTACGCGGCCAGCTTGGCTGTGGAATGTGTGTCAGTTAGGGTGTGGAA
AGTCCCCAGGCTCCCCAGCAGGCAGAAGTATGCAAAGCATGCATCTCAATTAGTCAGCAACCAGGTGTGG
AAAGTCCCCAGGCTCCCCAGCAGGCAGAAGTATGCAAAGCATGCATCTCAATTAGTCAGCAACCATAGTC
CCGCCCCTAACTCCGCCCATCCCGCCCCTAACTCCGCCCAGTTCCGCCCATTCTCCGCCCCATGGCTGAC
TAATTTTTTTTATTTATGCAGAGGCCGAGGCCGCCTCGGCCTCTGAGCTATTCCAGAAGTAGTGAGGAGG
CTTTTTTGGAGGCCTAGGCTTTTGCAAAAAGCTCCTCGAGGAACTGAAAAACCAGAAAGTTAATTCCCTA
TAGTGAGTCGTATTAAATTCGTAATCATGTCATAGCTGTTTCCTGTGTGAAATTGTTATCCGCTCACAAT
TCCACACAACATACGAGCCGGAAGCATAAAGTGTAAAGCCTGGGGTGCCTAATGAGTGAGCTAACTCACA
TTAATTGCGTTGCGCTCACTGCCCGCTTTCCAGTCGGGAAACCTGTCGTGCCAGCTGCATTAATGAATCG
GCCAACGCGCGGGGAGAGGCGGTTTGCGTATTGGGCGCTCTTCCGCTTCCTCGCTCACTGACTCGCTGCG
CTCGGTCGTTCGGCTGCGGCGAGCGGTATCAGCTCACTCAAAGGCGGTAATACGGTTATCCACAGAATCA
GGGGATAACGCAGGAAAGAACATGTGAGCAAAAGGCCAGCAAAAGGCCAGGAACCGTAAAAAGGCCGCGT
TGCTGGCGTTTTTCCATAGGCTCCGCCCCCCTGACGAGCATCACAAAAATCGACGCTCAAGTCAGAGGTG
GCGAAACCCGACAGGACTATAAAGATACCAGGCGTTTCCCCCTGGAAGCTCCCTCGTGCGCTCTCCTGTT
CCGACCCTGCCGCTTACCGGATACCTGTCCGCCTTTCTCCCTTCGGGAAGCGTGGCGCTTTCTCATAGCT
CACGCTGTAGGTATCTCAGTTCGGTGTAGGTCGTTCGCTCCAAGCTGGGCTGTGTGCACGAACCCCCCGT
TCAGCCCGACCGCTGCGCCTTATCCGGTAACTATCGTCTTGAGTCCAACCCGGTAAGACACGACTTATCG
CCACTGGCAGCAGCCACTGGTAACAGGATTAGCAGAGCGAGGTATGTAGGCGGTGCTACAGAGTTCTTGA
AGTGGTGGCCTAACTACGGCTACACTAGAAGAACAGTATTTGGTATCTGCGCTCTGCTGAAGCCAGTTAC
CTTCGGAAAAAGAGTTGGTAGCTCTTGATCCGGCAAACAAACCACCGCTGGTAGCGGTGGTTTTTTTGTT
TGCAAGCAGCAGATTACGCGCAGAAAAAAAGGATCTCAAGAAGATCCTTTGATCTTTTCTACGGGGTCTG
ACGCTCAGTGGAACGAAAACTCACGTTAAGGGATTTTGGTCATGAGATTATCAAAAAGGATCTTCACCTA
GATCCTTTTAAATTAAAAATGAAGTTTTAAATCAATCTAAAGTATATATGAGTAAACTTGGTCTGACAGT
TACCAATGCTTAATCAGTGAGGCACCTATCTCAGCGATCTGTCTATTTCGTTCATCCATAGTTGCCTGAC
TCCCCGTCGTGTAGATAACTACGATACGGGAGGGCTTACCATCTGGCCCCAGTGCTGCAATGATACCGCG
AGACCCACGCTCACCGGCTCCAGATTTATCAGCAATAAACCAGCCAGCCGGAAGGGCCGAGCGCAGAAGT
GGTCCTGCAACTTTATCCGCCTCCATCCAGTCTATTAATTGTTGCCGGGAAGCTAGAGTAAGTAGTTCGC
CAGTTAATAGTTTGCGCAACGTTGTTGCCATTGCTACAGGCATCGTGGTGTCACGCTCGTCGTTTGGTAT
GGCTTCATTCAGCTCCGGTTCCCAACGATCAAGGCGAGTTACATGATCCCCCATGTTGTGCAAAAAAGCG
GTTAGCTCCTTCGGTCCTCCGATCGTTGTCAGAAGTAAGTTGGCCGCAGTGTTATCACTCATGGTTATGG
CAGCACTGCATAATTCTCTTACTGTCATGCCATCCGTAAGATGCTTTTCTGTGACTGGTGAGTACTCAAC
CAAGTCATTCTGAGAATAGTGTATGCGGCGACCGAGTTGCTCTTGCCCGGCGTCAATACGGGATAATACC
GCGCCACATAGCAGAACTTTAAAAGTGCTCATCATTGGAAAACGTTCTTCGGGGCGAAAACTCTCAAGGA
TCTTACCGCTGTTGAGATCCAGTTCGATGTAACCCACTCGTGCACCCAACTGATCTTCAGCATCTTTTAC
TTTCACCAGCGTTTCTGGGTGAGCAAAAACAGGAAGGCAAAATGCCGCAAAAAAGGGAATAAGGGCGACA
CGGAAATGTTGAATACTCATACTCTTCCTTTTTCAATATTATTGAAGCATTTATCAGGGTTATTGTCTCA
TGAGCGGATACATATTTGAATGTATTTAGAAAAATAAACAAATAGGGGTTCCGCGCACATTTCCCCGAAA
AGTGCCACCTG
[124 nt withheld, positions 17442-17565]
C
[91 nt withheld, positions 17567-17657]
A
[49 nt withheld, positions 17659-17707]
CCTTTGACGTTGGAGTCCACGTTCTTT
[37 nt withheld, positions 17735-17771]
ACCCTATCTCGGTCTATTCTTTTGATTTATAAGGGATTTTGCCGATTTCGGCCTATTGGTTAAAAAATGA
GCTGATTTAACAAAAATTTAACGCGAATTTTAACAAAATATTAACGCTTACAATTT
Features (pLannotate 1.2.2; 18 found; start..end, strand, type, name):
      4..158     -  CDS            lacZα (fragment): LacZα fragment of β-galactosidase; lacZ fragment
    318..697     +  enhancer       CMV enhancer: human cytomegalovirus immediate early enhancer
    699..898     +  promoter       CMV promoter: human cytomegalovirus (CMV) immediate early promoter
    995..1019    +  protein_bind   attB1: mutant version of attB; recombination site for the Gateway® BP reaction BP Clonase™
   1043..14164   +  CDS            HUWE1: HUWE1_HUMAN - Also known as KIAA0312, KIAA1578, UREB1. Experimental evidence at protein level: Swiss-Prot protein existence level 1. E3 ubiquitin-protein ligase which mediates ubiquitination and subsequent proteasomal degradation of target proteins (PubMed:15989957, PubMed:19713937, PubMed:15567145, PubMed:15767685, PubMed:18488021, PubMed:17567951, PubMed:19037095, PubMed:20534529). Regulates apoptosis by catalyzing the polyubiquitination and degradation of MCL1 (PubMed:15989957). Mediates monoubiquitination of DNA polymerase beta (POLB) at 'Lys-41', 'Lys-61' and 'Lys-81', thereby playing a r
  14180..14204   -  protein_bind   attB2: mutant version of attB; recombination site for the Gateway® BP reaction BP Clonase™
  14219..14237   -  misc_feature   MCS (fragment): pUC18/19 multiple cloning site
  14238..14860   +  polyA_signal   hGH poly(A) signal: human growth hormone polyadenylation signal
  14889..15218   +  promoter       SV40 promoter: SV40 enhancer and early promoter
  15257..15275   -  promoter       T7 promoter: promoter for bacteriophage T7 RNA polymerase
  15311..15333   -  protein_bind   lac operator (fragment): The lac repressor binds to the lac operator to inhibit transcription in E. coli. This inhibition can be relieved by adding lactose or isopropyl-β-D-thiogalactopyranoside (IPTG). lac repressor encoded by lacI
  15337..15367   -  promoter       lac promoter: promoter for the E. coli lac operon
  15382..15403   -  protein_bind   CAP binding site: CAP binding activates transcription in the presence of cAMP. E. coli catabolite activator protein
  15416..15508   -  CDS            lacI (fragment): lac repressor; lacI; The lac repressor binds to the lac operator to inhibit transcription in E. coli. This inhibition can be relieved by adding lactose or isopropyl-β-D-thiogalactopyranoside (IPTG).
  15691..16279   -  rep_origin     ori: high-copy-number ColE1/pMB1/pBR322/pUC origin of replication
  16450..17310   -  CDS            AmpR: β-lactamase; bla; confers resistance to ampicillin, carbenicillin, and related antibiotics
  17311..17415   -  promoter       AmpR promoter: bla
  17442..17870   +  rep_origin     f1 ori (sequence partly withheld): f1 bacteriophage origin of replication; arrow indicates direction of (+) strand synthesis
