[The description below was written by a language model from this plasmid's Addgene catalogue record and pLannotate feature annotations shown in this document.]
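Description:
pDEST_FLAG-HUWE1_UIM-mut is a mammalian expression plasmid of about 17.9 kb, built by Gateway recombination into a pDEST-type backbone. It is propagated in E. coli through a high-copy ColE1/pUC-type origin and selected with ampicillin via the β-lactamase (AmpR) gene and its native promoter. An f1 phage origin is also present, along with pUC-derived remnants (fragments of lacZα, lacI and the lac operator, plus the lac promoter, a CAP binding site and a T7 promoter) that have no evident role in the mammalian expression function. An SV40 enhancer/early promoter sits downstream of the expression cassette, but no mammalian selection marker is annotated after it. The record therefore does not indicate a way to select stable cell lines.

The payload is the full-length human HUWE1 coding sequence of roughly 13.1 kb, encoding a very large HECT-type E3 ubiquitin ligase that targets substrates such as MCL1 for degradation. The open reading frame is flanked by attB1 and attB2 sites left by the Gateway reaction. It is driven by the human cytomegalovirus immediate-early enhancer and promoter and terminated by the human growth hormone polyadenylation signal. According to the catalogue entry, the protein carries a single N-terminal FLAG tag for detection or affinity capture, although the tag is not separately annotated in the feature table. The insert carries two point substitutions, A1376G and S1382A. The construct name labels this a "UIM" mutant, presumably meaning the ubiquitin-interacting motif, although the record does not spell this out. The stated purpose is expression of this FLAG-HUWE1 variant in mammalian cells, and it was deposited with a study of how HUWE1 architecture contributes to ligase activity and substrate recognition.
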