Addgene plasmid #187148: pDEST_FLAG-HUWE1_UIM-mut
Purpose: mammalian cell expression of FLAG-HUWE1 A1376G/S1382A
Depositing lab: Eric Fischer. Publication: Solenoid architecture of HUWE1 contributes to ligase activity and substrate recognition. Hunkeler M, Jin CY, Ma MW, Monda JK, Overwijn D, Bennett EJ, Fischer ES. Mol Cell. 2021 Sep 2;81(17):3468-3480.e7. doi: 10.1016/j.molcel.2021.06.032. Epub 2021 Jul 26. PubMed 34314700.
Backbone
  Vector backbone: pDEST
  Vector type: Mammalian Expression
Growth in bacteria
  Bacterial resistance: Ampicillin, 100 μg/mL
  Growth temperature: 37°C
  Growth strain: DH5alpha
  Copy number: High Copy
Gene/Insert
  Gene/Insert name: HUWE1
  Species: H. sapiens (human)
  Insert size (bp): 13122
  Mutation: A1376G/S1382A
  Entrez Gene: HUWE1 (a.k.a. ARF-BP1, HECTH9, HSPC272, Ib772, LASU1, MRXST, MULE, URE-B1, UREB1)
  Tag / fusion protein: 1xFLAG (N terminal on insert)
  Cloning method: Gateway Cloning
Terms and licenses: Academic/Nonprofit Terms; Industry Terms: Not Available to Industry
How to cite: pDEST_FLAG-HUWE1_UIM-mut was a gift from Eric Fischer (Addgene plasmid # 187148 ; http://n2t.net/addgene:187148 ; RRID:Addgene_187148)
